Addgene plasmid #76762: MAP3K12 gRNA (BRDN0001147398)
Purpose: 3rd generation lentiviral gRNA plasmid targeting human MAP3K12
Depositing lab: John Doench & David Root. Depositing organization: Broad Institute. Publication: Optimized sgRNA design to maximize activity and minimize off-target effects of CRISPR-Cas9. Doench JG, Fusi N, Sullender M, Hegde M, Vaimberg EW, Donovan KF, Smith I, Tothova Z, Wilen C, Orchard R, Virgin HW, Listgarten J, Root DE. Nat Biotechnol. 2016 Jan 18. doi: 10.1038/nbt.3437. PubMed 26780180.
Backbone
  Vector backbone: lentiGuide-Puro
  Backbone manufacturer: Zhang Lab (Addgene plasmid # 52963)
  Vector type: Mammalian Expression, Lentiviral, CRISPR
  Selectable markers: Puromycin
Growth in bacteria
  Bacterial resistance: Ampicillin, 100 μg/mL
  Growth temperature: 37°C
  Growth strain: DH5alpha
  Copy number: High Copy
Gene/Insert
  Gene/Insert name: MAP3K12 (alt names: MAP3K12; NM_001193511.1)
  gRNA/shRNA sequence: TTCATTGCGGATCACCTCAG
  Species: H. sapiens (human)
  Entrez Gene: MAP3K12 (a.k.a. DLK, MEKK12, MUK, ZPK, ZPKP1)
  Promoter: hU6
  Cloning method: Unknown
  Sequencing primers: 5′ U6-F; 3′ pS2-R
Terms and licenses: Academic/Nonprofit Terms; Industry Terms: Not Available to Industry
Depositor comments: The gRNA was designed to target the following Genbank reference sequence(s): NM_001193511.1,NM_006301.3. Note that this plasmid does NOT contain Cas9. It should be used in conjunction with lentiCas9-Blast (Addgene #52962) or otherwise with cell lines already expressing Cas9. Browse the full kinome gRNA library at http://www.addgene.org/pooled-library/broadgpp-human-kinome/ or visit http://www.broadinstitute.org/rnai/public/ for detailed protocols and information.
How to cite: MAP3K12 gRNA (BRDN0001147398) was a gift from John Doench & David Root (Addgene plasmid # 76762 ; http://n2t.net/addgene:76762 ; RRID:Addgene_76762)
