[The description below was written by a language model from this plasmid's Addgene catalogue record and pLannotate feature annotations shown in this document.]
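Description:
MAP3K12 gRNA (BRDN0001147398) is a third-generation lentiviral single-guide RNA plasmid built on the lentiGuide-Puro backbone and designed to target human MAP3K12 (also known as DLK, MUK or ZPK), with the guide chosen against two reference transcripts of the gene. It is one clone from a human kinome gRNA collection. In bacteria the 8.3 kb plasmid is maintained at high copy through a ColE1/pUC-type origin and selected with ampicillin via the β-lactamase gene. An f1 origin, lac promoter/operator remnants and T7/T3 promoters are carried over from the cloning backbone.

The lentiviral cassette begins with an RSV promoter fused to a truncated HIV-1 5' LTR, which drives Tat-independent production of the genomic RNA in packaging cells. It is followed by the Ψ packaging signal with a partial gag sequence and the Rev response element for nuclear export. Within the transfer region, a human U6 RNA polymerase III promoter expresses the MAP3K12-specific spacer joined to the Streptococcus pyogenes Cas9 guide scaffold. A cPPT/CTS element that aids nuclear import of the viral genome follows. Downstream, the EF-1α core promoter with its intron A drives puromycin N-acetyltransferase so that transduced mammalian cells can be selected, and a WPRE enhances transcript expression. The cassette ends in a self-inactivating ΔU3 3' LTR, with an SV40 polyadenylation signal and SV40 origin beyond it.

The plasmid does not encode Cas9, so it is meant for use with a separate Cas9 lentiviral vector or in cells already expressing Cas9. In that setting it directs cleavage and knockout of MAP3K12 in human cells.
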