Features (pLannotate 1.2.2; 29 found; start..end, strand, type, name):
     14..80      +  CDS            small t antigen (fragment): SV40 (simian virus 40) small t antigen
    106..317     +  promoter       EF-1α core promoter: core promoter for human elongation factor EF-1α
    318..1256    +  intron         EF-1α intron A: intron upstream of the start codon of human EF-1α
   1278..1877    +  CDS            PuroR (fragment): puromycin N-acetyltransferase; pac from Streptomyces; confers resistance to puromycin
   1893..2481    +  misc_feature   WPRE: woodchuck hepatitis virus posttranscriptional regulatory element
   2532..2551    +  misc_feature   cPPT/CTS (fragment): central polypurine tract and central termination sequence of HIV-1
   2553..2786    +  LTR            3' LTR (ΔU3): self-inactivating 3' long terminal repeat (LTR) from HIV-1
   2864..2985    +  polyA_signal   SV40 poly(A) signal: SV40 polyadenylation signal
   3025..3160    +  rep_origin     SV40 ori: SV40 origin of replication
   3181..3199    -  promoter       T7 promoter: promoter for bacteriophage T7 RNA polymerase
   3207..3362    +  CDS            lacZα (fragment): LacZα fragment of β-galactosidase; lacZ fragment
   3367..3795    +  rep_origin     f1 ori (sequence partly withheld): f1 bacteriophage origin of replication; arrow indicates direction of (+) strand synthesis
   3848..3952    +  promoter       AmpR promoter: bla
   3953..4813    +  CDS            AmpR: β-lactamase; bla; confers resistance to ampicillin, carbenicillin, and related antibiotics
   4984..5572    +  rep_origin     ori: high-copy-number ColE1/pMB1/pBR322/pUC origin of replication
   5755..5847    +  CDS            lacI (fragment): lac repressor; lacI; The lac repressor binds to the lac operator to inhibit transcription in E. coli. This inhibition can be relieved by adding lactose or isopropyl-β-D-thiogalactopyranoside (IPTG).
   5860..5881    +  protein_bind   CAP binding site: CAP binding activates transcription in the presence of cAMP. E. coli catabolite activator protein
   5896..5926    +  promoter       lac promoter: promoter for the E. coli lac operon
   5934..5950    +  protein_bind   lac operator: The lac repressor binds to the lac operator to inhibit transcription in E. coli. This inhibition can be relieved by adding lactose or isopropyl-β-D-thiogalactopyranoside (IPTG). lac repressor encoded by lacI
   5995..6013    +  promoter       T3 promoter: promoter for bacteriophage T3 RNA polymerase
   6041..6267    +  promoter       RSV promoter: Rous sarcoma virus enhancer/promoter
   6268..6448    +  LTR            5' LTR (truncated): truncated 5' long terminal repeat (LTR) from HIV-1
   6495..6620    +  misc_feature   HIV-1 Ψ: packaging signal of human immunodeficiency virus type 1
   6604..6967    +  CDS            HIV-1 gag (fragment): gag protein from human immunodeficiency virus 1; gag
   7113..7346    +  misc_feature   RRE: The Rev response element (RRE) of HIV-1 allows for Rev-dependent mRNA export from the nucleus to the cytoplasm.
   7723..7749    +  CDS            Rev (fragment): human immunodeficiency virus 1 (HIV-1) Rev protein; rev; enhances nuclear export of unspliced and incompletely spliced viral mRNAs
   7753..7993    +  promoter       U6 promoter: RNA polymerase III promoter for human U6 snRNA
   8023..8098    +  misc_RNA       gRNA scaffold: guide RNA scaffold for the Streptococcus pyogenes CRISPR/Cas9 system
   8154..8271    +  misc_feature   cPPT/CTS: central polypurine tract and central termination sequence of HIV-1
>Addgene plasmid #76762 | MAP3K12 gRNA (BRDN0001147398) | addgene full sequence | sequence record 186456 | Addgene Assembled Sequence
CCCGGGTGCAAAGATGGATAAAGTTTTAAACAGAGAGGAATCTTTGCAGCTAATGGACCTTCTAGGTCTT
GAAAGGAGTGGGAATTGGCTCCGGTGCCCGTCAGTGGGCAGAGCGCACATCGCCCACAGTCCCCGAGAAG
TTGGGGGGAGGGGTCGGCAATTGATCCGGTGCCTAGAGAAGGTGGCGCGGGGTAAACTGGGAAAGTGATG
TCGTGTACTGGCTCCGCCTTTTTCCCGAGGGTGGGGGAGAACCGTATATAAGTGCAGTAGTCGCCGTGAA
CGTTCTTTTTCGCAACGGGTTTGCCGCCAGAACACAGGTAAGTGCCGTGTGTGGTTCCCGCGGGCCTGGC
CTCTTTACGGGTTATGGCCCTTGCGTGCCTTGAATTACTTCCACCTGGCTGCAGTACGTGATTCTTGATC
CCGAGCTTCGGGTTGGAAGTGGGTGGGAGAGTTCGAGGCCTTGCGCTTAAGGAGCCCCTTCGCCTCGTGC
TTGAGTTGAGGCCTGGCCTGGGCGCTGGGGCCGCCGCGTGCGAATCTGGTGGCACCTTCGCGCCTGTCTC
GCTGCTTTCGATAAGTCTCTAGCCATTTAAAATTTTTGATGACCTGCTGCGACGCTTTTTTTCTGGCAAG
ATAGTCTTGTAAATGCGGGCCAAGATCTGCACACTGGTATTTCGGTTTTTGGGGCCGCGGGCGGCGACGG
GGCCCGTGCGTCCCAGCGCACATGTTCGGCGAGGCGGGGCCTGCGAGCGCGGCCACCGAGAATCGGACGG
GGGTAGTCTCAAGCTGGCCGGCCTGCTCTGGTGCCTGGCCTCGCGCCGCCGTGTATCGCCCCGCCCTGGG
CGGCAAGGCTGGCCCGGTCGGCACCAGTTGCGTGAGCGGAAAGATGGCCGCTTCCCGGCCCTGCTGCAGG
GAGCTCAAAATGGAGGACGCGGCGCTCGGGAGAGCGGGCGGGTGAGTCACCCACACAAAGGAAAAGGGCC
TTTCCGTCCTCAGCCGTCGCTTCATGTGACTCCACGGAGTACCGGGCGCCGTCCAGGCACCTCGATTAGT
TCTCGAGCTTTTGGAGTACGTCGTCTTTAGGTTGGGGGGAGGGGTTTTATGCGATGGAGTTTCCCCACAC
TGAGTGGGTGGAGACTGAAGTTAGGCCAGCTTGGCACTTGATGTAATTCTCCTTGGAATTTGCCCTTTTT
GAGTTTGGATCTTGGTTCATTCTCAAGCCTCAGACAGTGGTTCAAAGTTTTTTTCTTCCATTTCAGGTGT
CGTGACGTACGGCCACCATGACCGAGTACAAGCCCACGGTGCGCCTCGCCACCCGCGACGACGTCCCCAG
GGCCGTACGCACCCTCGCCGCCGCGTTCGCCGACTACCCCGCCACGCGCCACACCGTCGATCCGGACCGC
CACATCGAGCGGGTCACCGAGCTGCAAGAACTCTTCCTCACGCGCGTCGGGCTCGACATCGGCAAGGTGT
GGGTCGCGGACGACGGCGCCGCCGTGGCGGTCTGGACCACGCCGGAGAGCGTCGAAGCGGGGGCGGTGTT
CGCCGAGATCGGCCCGCGCATGGCCGAGTTGAGCGGTTCCCGGCTGGCCGCGCAGCAACAGATGGAAGGC
CTCCTGGCGCCGCACCGGCCCAAGGAGCCCGCGTGGTTCCTGGCCACCGTCGGAGTCTCGCCCGACCACC
AGGGCAAGGGTCTGGGCAGCGCCGTCGTGCTCCCCGGAGTGGAGGCGGCCGAGCGCGCCGGGGTGCCCGC
CTTCCTGGAGACCTCCGCGCCCCGCAACCTCCCCTTCTACGAGCGGCTCGGCTTCACCGTCACCGCCGAC
GTCGAGGTGCCCGAAGGACCGCGCACCTGGTGCATGACCCGCAAGCCCGGTGCCTGAACGCGTTAAGTCG
ACAATCAACCTCTGGATTACAAAATTTGTGAAAGATTGACTGGTATTCTTAACTATGTTGCTCCTTTTAC
GCTATGTGGATACGCTGCTTTAATGCCTTTGTATCATGCTATTGCTTCCCGTATGGCTTTCATTTTCTCC
TCCTTGTATAAATCCTGGTTGCTGTCTCTTTATGAGGAGTTGTGGCCCGTTGTCAGGCAACGTGGCGTGG
TGTGCACTGTGTTTGCTGACGCAACCCCCACTGGTTGGGGCATTGCCACCACCTGTCAGCTCCTTTCCGG
GACTTTCGCTTTCCCCCTCCCTATTGCCACGGCGGAACTCATCGCCGCCTGCCTTGCCCGCTGCTGGACA
GGGGCTCGGCTGTTGGGCACTGACAATTCCGTGGTGTTGTCGGGGAAATCATCGTCCTTTCCTTGGCTGC
TCGCCTGTGTTGCCACCTGGATTCTGCGCGGGACGTCCTTCTGCTACGTCCCTTCGGCCCTCAATCCAGC
GGACCTTCCTTCCCGCGGCCTGCTGCCGGCTCTGCGGCCTCTTCCGCGTCTTCGCCTTCGCCCTCAGACG
AGTCGGATCTCCCTTTGGGCCGCCTCCCCGCGTCGACTTTAAGACCAATGACTTACAAGGCAGCTGTAGA
TCTTAGCCACTTTTTAAAAGAAAAGGGGGGACTGGAAGGGCTAATTCACTCCCAACGAAGACAAGATCTG
CTTTTTGCTTGTACTGGGTCTCTCTGGTTAGACCAGATCTGAGCCTGGGAGCTCTCTGGCTAACTAGGGA
ACCCACTGCTTAAGCCTCAATAAAGCTTGCCTTGAGTGCTTCAAGTAGTGTGTGCCCGTCTGTTGTGTGA
CTCTGGTAACTAGAGATCCCTCAGACCCTTTTAGTCAGTGTGGAAAATCTCTAGCAGTACGTATAGTAGT
TCATGTCATCTTATTATTCAGTATTTATAACTTGCAAAGAAATGAATATCAGAGAGTGAGAGGAACTTGT
TTATTGCAGCTTATAATGGTTACAAATAAAGCAATAGCATCACAAATTTCACAAATAAAGCATTTTTTTC
ACTGCATTCTAGTTGTGGTTTGTCCAAACTCATCAATGTATCTTATCATGTCTGGCTCTAGCTATCCCGC
CCCTAACTCCGCCCATCCCGCCCCTAACTCCGCCCAGTTCCGCCCATTCTCCGCCCCATGGCTGACTAAT
TTTTTTTATTTATGCAGAGGCCGAGGCCGCCTCGGCCTCTGAGCTATTCCAGAAGTAGTGAGGAGGCTTT
TTTGGAGGCCTAGGGACGTACCCAATTCGCCCTATAGTGAGTCGTATTACGCGCGCTCACTGGCCGTCGT
TTTACAACGTCGTGACTGGGAAAACCCTGGCGTTACCCAACTTAATCGCCTTGCAGCACATCCCCCTTTC
GCCAGCTGGCGTAATAGCGAAGAGGCCCGCACCGATCGCCCTTCCCAACAGTTGCGCAGCCTGAATGGCG
AATGGG
[124 nt withheld, positions 3367-3490]
C
[91 nt withheld, positions 3492-3582]
A
[49 nt withheld, positions 3584-3632]
CCTTTGACGTTGGAGTCCACGTTCTTT
[37 nt withheld, positions 3660-3696]
ACCCTATCTCGGTCTATTCTTTTGATTTATAAGGGATTTTGCCGATTTCGGCCTATTGGTTAAAAAATGA
GCTGATTTAACAAAAATTTAACGCGAATTTTAACAAAATATTAACGCTTACAATTTAGGTGGCACTTTTC
GGGGAAATGTGCGCGGAACCCCTATTTGTTTATTTTTCTAAATACATTCAAATATGTATCCGCTCATGAG
ACAATAACCCTGATAAATGCTTCAATAATATTGAAAAAGGAAGAGTATGAGTATTCAACATTTCCGTGTC
GCCCTTATTCCCTTTTTTGCGGCATTTTGCCTTCCTGTTTTTGCTCACCCAGAAACGCTGGTGAAAGTAA
AAGATGCTGAAGATCAGTTGGGTGCACGAGTGGGTTACATCGAACTGGATCTCAACAGCGGTAAGATCCT
TGAGAGTTTTCGCCCCGAAGAACGTTTTCCAATGATGAGCACTTTTAAAGTTCTGCTATGTGGCGCGGTA
TTATCCCGTATTGACGCCGGGCAAGAGCAACTCGGTCGCCGCATACACTATTCTCAGAATGACTTGGTTG
AGTACTCACCAGTCACAGAAAAGCATCTTACGGATGGCATGACAGTAAGAGAATTATGCAGTGCTGCCAT
AACCATGAGTGATAACACTGCGGCCAACTTACTTCTGACAACGATCGGAGGACCGAAGGAGCTAACCGCT
TTTTTGCACAACATGGGGGATCATGTAACTCGCCTTGATCGTTGGGAACCGGAGCTGAATGAAGCCATAC
CAAACGACGAGCGTGACACCACGATGCCTGTAGCAATGGCAACAACGTTGCGCAAACTATTAACTGGCGA
ACTACTTACTCTAGCTTCCCGGCAACAATTAATAGACTGGATGGAGGCGGATAAAGTTGCAGGACCACTT
CTGCGCTCGGCCCTTCCGGCTGGCTGGTTTATTGCTGATAAATCTGGAGCCGGTGAGCGTGGGTCTCGCG
GTATCATTGCAGCACTGGGGCCAGATGGTAAGCCCTCCCGTATCGTAGTTATCTACACGACGGGGAGTCA
GGCAACTATGGATGAACGAAATAGACAGATCGCTGAGATAGGTGCCTCACTGATTAAGCATTGGTAACTG
TCAGACCAAGTTTACTCATATATACTTTAGATTGATTTAAAACTTCATTTTTAATTTAAAAGGATCTAGG
TGAAGATCCTTTTTGATAATCTCATGACCAAAATCCCTTAACGTGAGTTTTCGTTCCACTGAGCGTCAGA
CCCCGTAGAAAAGATCAAAGGATCTTCTTGAGATCCTTTTTTTCTGCGCGTAATCTGCTGCTTGCAAACA
AAAAAACCACCGCTACCAGCGGTGGTTTGTTTGCCGGATCAAGAGCTACCAACTCTTTTTCCGAAGGTAA
CTGGCTTCAGCAGAGCGCAGATACCAAATACTGTTCTTCTAGTGTAGCCGTAGTTAGGCCACCACTTCAA
GAACTCTGTAGCACCGCCTACATACCTCGCTCTGCTAATCCTGTTACCAGTGGCTGCTGCCAGTGGCGAT
AAGTCGTGTCTTACCGGGTTGGACTCAAGACGATAGTTACCGGATAAGGCGCAGCGGTCGGGCTGAACGG
GGGGTTCGTGCACACAGCCCAGCTTGGAGCGAACGACCTACACCGAACTGAGATACCTACAGCGTGAGCT
ATGAGAAAGCGCCACGCTTCCCGAAGGGAGAAAGGCGGACAGGTATCCGGTAAGCGGCAGGGTCGGAACA
GGAGAGCGCACGAGGGAGCTTCCAGGGGGAAACGCCTGGTATCTTTATAGTCCTGTCGGGTTTCGCCACC
TCTGACTTGAGCGTCGATTTTTGTGATGCTCGTCAGGGGGGCGGAGCCTATGGAAAAACGCCAGCAACGC
GGCCTTTTTACGGTTCCTGGCCTTTTGCTGGCCTTTTGCTCACATGTTCTTTCCTGCGTTATCCCCTGAT
TCTGTGGATAACCGTATTACCGCCTTTGAGTGAGCTGATACCGCTCGCCGCAGCCGAACGACCGAGCGCA
GCGAGTCAGTGAGCGAGGAAGCGGAAGAGCGCCCAATACGCAAACCGCCTCTCCCCGCGCGTTGGCCGAT
TCATTAATGCAGCTGGCACGACAGGTTTCCCGACTGGAAAGCGGGCAGTGAGCGCAACGCAATTAATGTG
AGTTAGCTCACTCATTAGGCACCCCAGGCTTTACACTTTATGCTTCCGGCTCGTATGTTGTGTGGAATTG
TGAGCGGATAACAATTTCACACAGGAAACAGCTATGACCATGATTACGCCAAGCGCGCAATTAACCCTCA
CTAAAGGGAACAAAAGCTGGAGCTGCAAGCTTAATGTAGTCTTATGCAATACTCTTGTAGTCTTGCAACA
TGGTAACGATGAGTTAGCAACATGCCTTACAAGGAGAGAAAAAGCACCGTGCATGCCGATTGGTGGAAGT
AAGGTGGTACGATCGTGCCTTATTAGGAAGGCAACAGACGGGTCTGACATGGATTGGACGAACCACTGAA
TTGCCGCATTGCAGAGATATTGTATTTAAGTGCCTAGCTCGATACATAAACGGGTCTCTCTGGTTAGACC
AGATCTGAGCCTGGGAGCTCTCTGGCTAACTAGGGAACCCACTGCTTAAGCCTCAATAAAGCTTGCCTTG
AGTGCTTCAAGTAGTGTGTGCCCGTCTGTTGTGTGACTCTGGTAACTAGAGATCCCTCAGACCCTTTTAG
TCAGTGTGGAAAATCTCTAGCAGTGGCGCCCGAACAGGGACTTGAAAGCGAAAGGGAAACCAGAGGAGCT
CTCTCGACGCAGGACTCGGCTTGCTGAAGCGCGCACGGCAAGAGGCGAGGGGCGGCGACTGGTGAGTACG
CCAAAAATTTTGACTAGCGGAGGCTAGAAGGAGAGAGATGGGTGCGAGAGCGTCAGTATTAAGCGGGGGA
GAATTAGATCGCGATGGGAAAAAATTCGGTTAAGGCCAGGGGGAAAGAAAAAATATAAATTAAAACATAT
AGTATGGGCAAGCAGGGAGCTAGAACGATTCGCAGTTAATCCTGGCCTGTTAGAAACATCAGAAGGCTGT
AGACAAATACTGGGACAGCTACAACCATCCCTTCAGACAGGATCAGAAGAACTTAGATCATTATATAATA
CAGTAGCAACCCTCTATTGTGTGCATCAAAGGATAGAGATAAAAGACACCAAGGAAGCTTTAGACAAGAT
AGAGGAAGAGCAAAACAAAAGTAAGACCACCGCACAGCAAGCGGCCGCTGATCTTCAGACCTGGAGGAGG
AGATATGAGGGACAATTGGAGAAGTGAATTATATAAATATAAAGTAGTAAAAATTGAACCATTAGGAGTA
GCACCCACCAAGGCAAAGAGAAGAGTGGTGCAGAGAGAAAAAAGAGCAGTGGGAATAGGAGCTTTGTTCC
TTGGGTTCTTGGGAGCAGCAGGAAGCACTATGGGCGCAGCGTCAATGACGCTGACGGTACAGGCCAGACA
ATTATTGTCTGGTATAGTGCAGCAGCAGAACAATTTGCTGAGGGCTATTGAGGCGCAACAGCATCTGTTG
CAACTCACAGTCTGGGGCATCAAGCAGCTCCAGGCAAGAATCCTGGCTGTGGAAAGATACCTAAAGGATC
AACAGCTCCTGGGGATTTGGGGTTGCTCTGGAAAACTCATTTGCACCACTGCTGTGCCTTGGAATGCTAG
TTGGAGTAATAAATCTCTGGAACAGATTTGGAATCACACGACCTGGATGGAGTGGGACAGAGAAATTAAC
AATTACACAAGCTTAATACACTCCTTAATTGAAGAATCGCAAAACCAGCAAGAAAAGAATGAACAAGAAT
TATTGGAATTAGATAAATGGGCAAGTTTGTGGAATTGGTTTAACATAACAAATTGGCTGTGGTATATAAA
ATTATTCATAATGATAGTAGGAGGCTTGGTAGGTTTAAGAATAGTTTTTGCTGTACTTTCTATAGTGAAT
AGAGTTAGGCAGGGATATTCACCATTATCGTTTCAGACCCACCTCCCAACCCCGAGGGGACCCAGAGAGG
GCCTATTTCCCATGATTCCTTCATATTTGCATATACGATACAAGGCTGTTAGAGAGATAATTAGAATTAA
TTTGACTGTAAACACAAAGATATTAGTACAAAATACGTGACGTAGAAAGTAATAATTTCTTGGGTAGTTT
GCAGTTTTAAAATTATGTTTTAAAATGGACTATCATATGCTTACCGTAACTTGAAAGTATTTCGATTTCT
TGGCTTTATATATCTTGTGGAAAGGACGAAACACCGTTCATTGCGGATCACCTCAGGTTTTAGAGCTAGA
AATAGCAAGTTAAAATAAGGCTAGTCCGTTATCAACTTGAAAAAGTGGCACCGAGTCGGTGCTTTTTTAA
GCTTGGCGTAACTAGATCTTGAGACAAATGGCAGTATTCATCCACAATTTTAAAAGAAAAGGGGGGATTG
GGGGGTACAGTGCAGGGGAAAGAATAGTAGACATAATAGCAACAGACATACAAACTAAAGAATTACAAAA
ACAAATTACAAAAATTCAAAATTTTCGGGTTTATTACAGGGACAGCAGAGATCCACTTTGGCGCCGGCTC
GAGGGGG
