>Addgene plasmid #76762 | MAP3K12 gRNA (BRDN0001147398) | depositor partial sequence | sequence record 144222 | Target Sequence
TTCATTGCGGATCACCTCAG
