>Addgene plasmid #76762 | MAP3K12 gRNA (BRDN0001147398) | addgene partial sequence | sequence record 186455 | hU6-F
TAGAAAGTAATAATTTCTTGGGTAGTTTGCAGTTTTAAAATTATGTTTTAAAATGGACTATCATATGCTT
ACCGTAACTTGAAAGTATTTCGATTTCTTGGCTTTATATATCTTGTGGAAAGGACGAAACACCGTTCATT
GCGGATCACCTCAGTTTTAGAGCTAGAAATAGCAAGTTAAAATAAGGCTAGTCCGTTATCAACTTGAAAA
AGTGGCACCGAGTCGGTGCTTTTTTAAGCTTGGCGTAACTAGATCTTGAGACAAATGGCAGTATTCATCC
ACAATTTTAAAAGAAAAGGGGGGATTGGGGGGTACAGTGCAGGGGAAAGAATAGTAGACATAATAGCAAC
AGACATACAAACTAAAGAATTACAAAAACAAATTACAAAAATTCAAAATTTTCGGGTTTATTACAGGGAC
AGCAGAGATCCACTTTGGCGCCGGCTCGAGGGGGCCCGGGTGCAAAGATGGATAAAGTTTTAAACAGAGA
GGAATCTTTGCAGCTAATGGACCTTCTAGGTCTTGAAAGGAGTGGGAATTGGCTCCGGTGCCCGTCAGTG
GGCAGAGCGC
